Addgene plasmid #44782: pFSBC18
Depositing lab: Christopher Marx. Depositing organization: Harvard University. Publication: FREQ-Seq: a rapid, cost-effective, sequencing-based method to determine allele frequencies directly from mixed populations. Chubiz LM, Lee MC, Delaney NF, Marx CJ. PLoS One. 2012;7(10):e47959. doi: 10.1371/journal.pone.0047959. Epub 2012 Oct 31. PubMed 23118913.
Backbone
  Vector backbone: pUC19
Growth in bacteria
  Bacterial resistance: Ampicillin, 100 μg/mL
  Growth temperature: 37°C
  Growth strain: DH10B
  Copy number: High Copy
Gene/Insert
  Gene/Insert name: FREQ-Seq Barcode: GATAGC
  Species: Synthetic
  Cloning method: Unknown
  Sequencing primers: 5′ pBR322ori-F
Terms and licenses: Academic/Nonprofit Terms; Industry Terms: Not Available to Industry
Depositor comments: These plasmids are used to generate bridging primers with Illumina-compatible barcodes for allele frequency sequencing (FREQ-Seq). Similar to RNA-Seq, the FREQ-Seq method can rapidly determine allele frequencies directly from mixed populations with minimal library preparation.
How to cite: pFSBC18 was a gift from Christopher Marx (Addgene plasmid # 44782 ; http://n2t.net/addgene:44782 ; RRID:Addgene_44782)
