[The description below was written by a language model from this plasmid's Addgene catalogue record and the feature table of its GenBank file.]
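Description:
pFSBC18 is a small, high-copy bacterial plasmid built on a pUC19 backbone, one of a series of barcode-carrying templates made for the FREQ-Seq method. The held sequence record is a 2,406 bp circular synthetic construct, somewhat smaller than standard pUC19, and its annotation shows only maintenance elements. These are the ColE1/pMB1-type pUC origin of replication, which gives high copy number in E. coli, and the bla gene with its native promoter, which encodes beta-lactamase for ampicillin selection. The remaining annotated features are common sequencing primer binding sites, including M13 forward, pBR322ori-F and L4440. The lacZα region and its promoter are not annotated.

The payload is a short synthetic insert described as a FREQ-Seq barcode, a six-base index specific to this member of the set. It is not marked as a feature in the annotated table, so its exact position and flanking sequences cannot be read from the record. It presumably lies in the unannotated stretch between the origin-side primer sites and the M13 forward site, since pBR322ori-F is the recommended primer for reading into it. The cloning method is recorded as unknown.

According to the depositor, these plasmids serve as templates for generating bridging primers that carry Illumina-compatible barcodes. In FREQ-Seq, those primers attach sequencing adapters and sample-specific indices to an amplified locus, so allele frequencies can be counted directly from mixed populations with minimal library preparation. Using differently barcoded plasmids from the series allows many samples to be pooled in a single sequencing run. The plasmid expresses no gene product apart from the resistance marker.
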