LOCUS       Exported 2406 bp ds-DNA circular SYN 13-MAY-2021
DEFINITION  synthetic circular DNA
ACCESSION   .
VERSION     .
KEYWORDS    pFSBC18
SOURCE      synthetic DNA construct
  ORGANISM  synthetic DNA construct
REFERENCE   1 (bases 1 to 2406)
  AUTHORS   Chubiz LM, Lee MC, Delaney NF, Marx CJ
  TITLE     FREQ-Seq: a rapid, cost-effective, sequencing-based method to
            determine allele frequencies directly from mixed populations.
  JOURNAL   PLoS One. 2012;7(10):e47959. doi: 10.1371/journal.pone.0047959. Epub
            2012 Oct 31.
  PUBMED    23118913
REFERENCE   2 (bases 1 to 2406)
  AUTHORS   .
  TITLE     Direct Submission
  JOURNAL   Exported May 13, 2021 from SnapGene Server 1.1.58
            http://www.snapgene.com
FEATURES             Location/Qualifiers
     source          1..2406
                     /organism="synthetic DNA construct"
                     /mol_type="other DNA"
     primer_bind     173..189
                     /label=M13 fwd
                     /note="common sequencing primer, one of multiple similar
                     variants"
     primer_bind     complement(235..254)
                     /label=pRS-marker
                     /note="pRS vectors, use to sequence yeast selectable
                     marker"
     primer_bind     354..376
                     /label=pGEX 3'
                     /note="pGEX vectors, reverse primer"
     primer_bind     complement(414..432)
                     /label=pBRforEco
                     /note="pBR322 vectors, upsteam of EcoRI site, forward
                     primer"
     promoter        500..604
                     /gene="bla"
                     /label=AmpR promoter
     CDS             605..1465
                     /codon_start=1
                     /gene="bla"
                     /product="beta-lactamase"
                     /label=AmpR
                     /note="confers resistance to ampicillin, carbenicillin, and
                     related antibiotics"
                     /translation="MSIQHFRVALIPFFAAFCLPVFAHPETLVKVKDAEDQLGARVGYI
                     ELDLNSGKILESFRPEERFPMMSTFKVLLCGAVLSRIDAGQEQLGRRIHYSQNDLVEYS
                     PVTEKHLTDGMTVRELCSAAITMSDNTAANLLLTTIGGPKELTAFLHNMGDHVTRLDRW
                     EPELNEAIPNDERDTTMPVAMATTLRKLLTGELLTLASRQQLIDWMEADKVAGPLLRSA
                     LPAGWFIADKSGAGERGSRGIIAALGPDGKPSRIVVIYTTGSQATMDERNRQIAEIGAS
                     LIKHW"
     primer_bind     complement(823..842)
                     /label=Amp-R
                     /note="Ampicillin resistance gene, reverse primer"
     rep_origin      1636..2224
                     /direction=RIGHT
                     /label=ori
                     /note="high-copy-number ColE1/pMB1/pBR322/pUC origin of
                     replication"
     primer_bind     2125..2144
                     /label=pBR322ori-F
                     /note="pBR322 origin, forward primer"
     primer_bind     2378..2395
                     /label=L4440
                     /note="L4440 vector, forward primer"
ORIGIN
        1 gcgcccaata cgcaaaccgc ctctccccgc gcgttggccg attcattaat gcagctggca
       61 cgacaggttt cccgactgga aagcgggcag tgagcgcaac gcaattaaaa tgatacggcg
      121 accaccgaga tctacactct ttccctacac gacgctcttc cgatctgata gcgtaaaacg
      181 acggccagtt acgcatctgt gcggtatttc acaccgcata tggtgcactc tcagtacaat
      241 ctgctctgat gccgcatagt taagccagcc ccgacacccg ccaacacccg ctgacgcgcc
      301 ctgacgggct tgtctgctcc cggcatccgc ttacagacaa gctgtgaccg tctccgggag
      361 ctgcatgtgt cagaggtttt caccgtcatc accgaaacgc gcgagacgaa agggcctcgt
      421 gatacgccta tttttatagg ttaatgtcat gataataatg gtttcttaga cgtcaggtgg
      481 cacttttcgg ggaaatgtgc gcggaacccc tatttgttta tttttctaaa tacattcaaa
      541 tatgtatccg ctcatgagac aataaccctg ataaatgctt caataatatt gaaaaaggaa
      601 gagtatgagt attcaacatt tccgtgtcgc ccttattccc ttttttgcgg cattttgcct
      661 tcctgttttt gctcacccag aaacgctggt gaaagtaaaa gatgctgaag atcagttggg
      721 tgcacgagtg ggttacatcg aactggatct caacagcggt aagatccttg agagttttcg
      781 ccccgaagaa cgttttccaa tgatgagcac ttttaaagtt ctgctatgtg gcgcggtatt
      841 atcccgtatt gacgccgggc aagagcaact cggtcgccgc atacactatt ctcagaatga
      901 cttggttgag tactcaccag tcacagaaaa gcatcttacg gatggcatga cagtaagaga
      961 attatgcagt gctgccataa ccatgagtga taacactgcg gccaacttac ttctgacaac
     1021 gatcggagga ccgaaggagc taaccgcttt tttgcacaac atgggggatc atgtaactcg
     1081 ccttgatcgt tgggaaccgg agctgaatga agccatacca aacgacgagc gtgacaccac
     1141 gatgcctgta gcaatggcaa caacgttgcg caaactatta actggcgaac tacttactct
     1201 agcttcccgg caacaattaa tagactggat ggaggcggat aaagttgcag gaccacttct
     1261 gcgctcggcc cttccggctg gctggtttat tgctgataaa tctggagccg gtgagcgtgg
     1321 gtctcgcggt atcattgcag cactggggcc agatggtaag ccctcccgta tcgtagttat
     1381 ctacacgacg gggagtcagg caactatgga tgaacgaaat agacagatcg ctgagatagg
     1441 tgcctcactg attaagcatt ggtaactgtc agaccaagtt tactcatata tactttagat
     1501 tgatttaaaa cttcattttt aatttaaaag gatctaggtg aagatccttt ttgataatct
     1561 catgaccaaa atcccttaac gtgagttttc gttccactga gcgtcagacc ccgtagaaaa
     1621 gatcaaagga tcttcttgag atcctttttt tctgcgcgta atctgctgct tgcaaacaaa
     1681 aaaaccaccg ctaccagcgg tggtttgttt gccggatcaa gagctaccaa ctctttttcc
     1741 gaaggtaact ggcttcagca gagcgcagat accaaatact gttcttctag tgtagccgta
     1801 gttaggccac cacttcaaga actctgtagc accgcctaca tacctcgctc tgctaatcct
     1861 gttaccagtg gctgctgcca gtggcgataa gtcgtgtctt accgggttgg actcaagacg
     1921 atagttaccg gataaggcgc agcggtcggg ctgaacgggg ggttcgtgca cacagcccag
     1981 cttggagcga acgacctaca ccgaactgag atacctacag cgtgagctat gagaaagcgc
     2041 cacgcttccc gaagggagaa aggcggacag gtatccggta agcggcaggg tcggaacagg
     2101 agagcgcacg agggagcttc cagggggaaa cgcctggtat ctttatagtc ctgtcgggtt
     2161 tcgccacctc tgacttgagc gtcgattttt gtgatgctcg tcaggggggc ggagcctatg
     2221 gaaaaacgcc agcaacgcgg cctttttacg gttcctggcc ttttgctggc cttttgctca
     2281 catgttcttt cctgcgttat cccctgattc tgtggataac cgtattaccg cctttgagtg
     2341 agctgatacc gctcgccgca gccgaacgac cgagcgcagc gagtcagtga gcgaggaagc
     2401 ggaaga
//
