>Addgene plasmid #44782 | pFSBC18 | addgene partial sequence | sequence record 63000 | pBR322ori-F 5'-GGGAAACGCCTGGTATCTTT-3'
ATTTTTGTGATGCTCGTCAGGGGGGCGGAGCCTATGGAAAAACGCCAGCAACGCGGCCTTTTTACGGTTC
CTGGCCTTTTGCTGGCCTTTTGCTCACATGTTCTTTCCTGCGTTATCCCCTGATTCTGTGGATAACCGTA
TTACCGCCTTTGAGTGAGCTGATACCGCTCGCCGCAGCCGAACGACCGAGCGCAGCGAGTCAGTGAGCGA
GGAAGCGGAAGAGCGCCCAATACGCAAACCGCCTCTCCCCGCGCGTTGGCCGATTCATTAATGCAGCTGG
CACGACAGGTTTCCCGACTGGAAAGCGGGCAGTGAGCGCAACGCAATTAAAATGATACGGCGACCACCGA
GATCTACACTCTTTCCCTACACGACGCTCTTCCGATCTGATAGCGTAAAACGACGGCCAGTTACGCATCT
GTGCGGTATTTCACACCGCATATGGTGCACTCTCAGTACAATCTGCTCTGATGCCGCATAGTTAAGCCAG
CCCCGACACCCGCCAACACCCGCTGACGCGCCCTGACGGGCTTGTCTGCTCCCGGCATCCGCTTACAGAC
AAGCTGTGACCGTCTCCGGGAGCTGCATGTGTCAGAGGTTTTCACCGTCATCACCGAAACGCGCGAGACG
AAAGGGCCTCGTGATACGCCTATTTTTATAGGTTAATGTCATGATAATAATGGTTTCTTAGACGTCAGGT
GGCACTTTTCGGGGAAATGTGCGCGGAACCCCTATTTGTTTATTTTTCTAAATACATTCAAATATGTATC
CGCTCATGAGACAATAACCCTGATAAATG
